Addgene plasmid #112818: pGEX-2T-GST-eIF4E K119A
Purpose: Expresses N-terminally GST-tagged mouse Eif4e K119A in bacterial cells
Depositing lab: Daniel Schoenberg. Depositing organization: Ohio State University. Publication: RNA guanine-7 methyltransferase catalyzes the methylation of cytoplasmically recapped RNAs. Trotman JB, Giltmier AJ, Mukherjee C, Schoenberg DR. Nucleic Acids Res. 2017 Oct 13;45(18):10726-10739. doi: 10.1093/nar/gkx801. PubMed 28981715.
Backbone
  Vector backbone: pGEX-2T
  Backbone manufacturer: GE Healthcare
  Backbone size w/o insert (bp): 4948
  Vector type: Bacterial Expression
Growth in bacteria
  Bacterial resistance: Ampicillin, 100 μg/mL
  Growth temperature: 37°C
  Growth strain: DH5alpha
  Growth instructions: Grow in BL21(DE3) cells for protein overexpression
  Copy number: Unknown
Gene/Insert
  Gene/Insert name: Eif4e (alt names: Eukaryotic translation initiation factor 4E; mRNA cap-binding protein)
  Species: M. musculus (mouse)
  Mutation: K119 mutated to A, increasing affinity for cap structure (Spivak-Kroizman et al. 2002)
  Entrez Gene: Eif4e (a.k.a. EG668879, Eif4e-ps, If4e, eIF-4E)
  Promoter: T7
  Tag / fusion protein: GST (N terminal on backbone)
  Cloning method: Unknown
  Sequencing primers: 5′ pGEX-F (CCCATCCTGACTTCATGTTGTATGACGC); 3′ pGEX-R (CGCTACGTGACTGGGTCATGG)
Resource information
  A portion of this plasmid was derived from a plasmid made by: Modified from pGEX-2T-GST-eIF4E provided by Jerry Pelletier, McGill University
Terms and licenses: Academic/Nonprofit Terms; Industry Terms: Not Available to Industry
How to cite: pGEX-2T-GST-eIF4E K119A was a gift from Daniel Schoenberg (Addgene plasmid # 112818 ; http://n2t.net/addgene:112818 ; RRID:Addgene_112818)
