[The description below was written by a language model from this plasmid's Addgene catalogue record and pLannotate feature annotations shown in this document.]
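Description:
pGEX-2T-GST-eIF4E K119A is a bacterial expression plasmid built on the pGEX-2T backbone for producing mouse eukaryotic translation initiation factor 4E (Eif4e), the mRNA cap-binding protein, as an N-terminal glutathione S-transferase fusion. It replicates in E. coli from a ColE1/pMB1-type origin and is selected with ampicillin through the β-lactamase gene and its own promoter. Short remnants of the pBR322 rop and bom regions are also annotated. The sequenced plasmid is 6,285 nt.

In the annotated sequence, the Schistosoma japonicum GST coding region is followed closely, on the same strand, by the Eif4e open reading frame. The catalogue entry lists the promoter as T7, but the feature table shows no T7 promoter. Instead a tac promoter (a trp/lac UV5 hybrid) with a lac operator lies immediately upstream of GST, as expected for a pGEX vector. The plasmid also carries lacI under its own promoter, so the repressor holds expression off until it is relieved by IPTG. Downstream of lacI the table shows leftover lac promoter/operator, CAP-site and lacZα sequences, and a small fragment of an E. coli gene, which appear to be backbone carry-over rather than functional payload.

The insert carries a K119A substitution, which the record describes as increasing the protein's affinity for the cap structure. The plasmid was modified from an earlier wild-type pGEX-2T-GST-eIF4E construct. The GST tag allows the fusion to be captured on glutathione resin. The high-affinity mutant is therefore suited to preparing recombinant protein for binding or enriching capped RNAs, in keeping with the associated study of cap methylation on cytoplasmically recapped transcripts, although the record does not describe a specific application.
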