Features (pLannotate 1.2.2; 17 found; start..end, strand, type, name):
     72..100     +  promoter       tac promoter: strong E. coli promoter; hybrid between the trp and lac UV5 promoters
    108..124     +  protein_bind   lac operator: The lac repressor binds to the lac operator to inhibit transcription in E. coli. This inhibition can be relieved by adding lactose or isopropyl-β-D-thiogalactopyranoside (IPTG). lac repressor encoded by lacI
    147..801     +  CDS            GST (fragment): glutathione S-transferase from Schistosoma japonicum
    828..1478    +  CDS            Eif4e: IF4E_MOUSE - Experimental evidence at protein level: Swiss-Prot protein existence level 1. Recognizes and binds the 7-methylguanosine-containing mRNA cap during an early step in the initiation of protein synthesis and facilitates ribosome binding by inducing the unwinding of the mRNAs secondary structures (By similarity). In addition to its role in translation initiation, also acts as a regulator of translation and stability in the cytoplasm (PubMed:18805096, PubMed:25456498). Component of the CYFIP1-EIF4E-FMR1 complex which binds to the mRNA cap and mediates translational repression: in the c
   2191..2230    +  CDS            rop (fragment): Rop protein, which maintains plasmids at low copy number; rop
   2332..2372    +  misc_feature   bom (fragment): basis of mobility region from pBR322
   2477..2581    +  promoter       AmpR promoter: bla
   2582..3442    +  CDS            AmpR: β-lactamase; bla; confers resistance to ampicillin, carbenicillin, and related antibiotics
   3613..4201    +  rep_origin     ori: high-copy-number ColE1/pMB1/pBR322/pUC origin of replication
   4387..4438    -  misc_feature   bom (fragment): basis of mobility region from pBR322
   4445..4522    +  promoter       lacI promoter: lacI
   4523..5605    +  CDS            lacI: lac repressor; lacI; The lac repressor binds to the lac operator to inhibit transcription in E. coli. This inhibition can be relieved by adding lactose or isopropyl-β-D-thiogalactopyranoside (IPTG).
   5618..5639    +  protein_bind   CAP binding site: CAP binding activates transcription in the presence of cAMP. E. coli catabolite activator protein
   5654..5684    +  promoter       lac promoter: promoter for the E. coli lac operon
   5692..5708    +  protein_bind   lac operator: The lac repressor binds to the lac operator to inhibit transcription in E. coli. This inhibition can be relieved by adding lactose or isopropyl-β-D-thiogalactopyranoside (IPTG). lac repressor encoded by lacI
   5728..5901    +  CDS            lacZα: LacZα fragment of β-galactosidase; lacZ fragment
   6165..6281    -  CDS            yciV (fragment): RNAAM_ECOLI - Also known as trpH From Escherichia coli (strain K12).
>Addgene plasmid #112818 | pGEX-2T-GST-eIF4E K119A | addgene full sequence | sequence record 217169 | Addgene NGS Result
CACTCCCGTTCTGGATAATGTTTTTTGCGCCGACATCATAACGGTTCTGGCAAATATTCTGAAATGAGCT
GTTGACAATTAATCATCGGCTCGTATAATGTGTGGAATTGTGAGCGGATAACAATTTCACACAGGAAACA
GTATTCATGTCCCCTATACTAGGTTATTGGAAAATTAAGGGCCTTGTGCAACCCACTCGACTTCTTTTGG
AATATCTTGAAGAAAAATATGAAGAGCATTTGTATGAGCGCGATGAAGGTGATAAATGGCGAAACAAAAA
GTTTGAATTGGGTTTGGAGTTTCCCAATCTTCCTTATTATATTGATGGTGATGTTAAATTAACACAGTCT
ATGGCCATCATACGTTATATAGCTGACAAGCACAACATGTTGGGTGGTTGTCCAAAAGAGCGTGCAGAGA
TTTCAATGCTTGAAGGAGCGGTTTTGGATATTAGATACGGTGTTTCGAGAATTGCATATAGTAAAGACTT
TGAAACTCTCAAAGTTGATTTTCTTAGCAAGCTACCTGAAATGCTGAAAATGTTCGAAGATCGTTTATGT
CATAAAACATATTTAAATGGTGATCATGTAACCCATCCTGACTTCATGTTGTATGACGCTCTTGATGTTG
TTTTATACATGGACCAAATGTGCCTGGATGCGTTCCCAAAATTAGTTTGTTTTAAAAAACGTATTGAAGC
TATCCCACAAATTGATAAGTACTTGAAATCCAGCAAGTATATAGCATGGCCTTTGCAGGGCTGGCAAGCC
ACGTTTGGTGGTGGCGACCATCCTCCAAAATCGGATCTGGTTCCGCGTGGATCCCCCATGGCGACTGTGG
AACCGGAAACCACCCCTACCACTAATCCCCCACCTGCAGAAGAGGAAAAAACAGAGTCTAATCAGGAGGT
TGCTAACCCAGAGCACTATATTAAACACCCTCTACAGAACAGGTGGGCACTCTGGTTTTTTAAAAATGAT
AAAAGCAAAACTTGGCAAGCAAACCTTCGATTGATCTCTAAGTTTGATACTGTTGAAGACTTTTGGGCTC
TATACAACCATATCCAGTTGTCTAGTAATTTAATGCCTGGCTGTGACTACTCACTTTTTAAGGACGGGAT
TGAGCCTATGTGGGAAGATGAGAAAAACAAACGAGGAGGACGGTGGCTGATCACACTGAACGCGCAGCAG
AGACGGAGTGACCTCGATCGCTTCTGGCTAGAGACACTGCTGTGCCTTATTGGAGAATCTTTCGATGACT
ACAGTGATGATGTGTGTGGAGCTGTTGTTAATGTTAGAGCTAAAGGTGATAAGATAGCAATATGGACTAC
TGAGTGTGAAAACAGAGATGCAGTCACACACATAGGGAGGGTATACAAGGAAAGGTTAGGACTTCCTCCG
AAGATAGTGATTGGTTATCAGTCCCACGCAGACACAGCTACAAAGAGCGGCTCCACCACTAAAAATAGGT
TTGTTGTTTAAGAAGACACCTTCTGAGTATTCTCACAGGAGACTGCGTCACGCAATCGAGATTGGGAGCT
GAACCAAAGCCTCATCAAAGCAGAGTGGACTGCACTGAAGTTGATTCCATCCAAGTGTTGCTAAGATATA
AGAGAAGTCTCATTCGCCTTTGTCTTGTACTTCTGTGTTCATTCTCCTCCCCCACCCCCAATTTTTGCTA
GTGTGTCCACTATCCCAATCAAAGAATTACAGTATACGTCACCCAAGAACCCGCAGATGTGTTCCTGGCC
CGCTCTGTAACAGCCGGTTAGAATTACCATGACACACACATTTGCCTTTCCACAGTATTCGAAAAAGAAC
TTGCATTTCTATTACCTTAGCAGGAAAGATCTGGTTTTGCTCCACTCCATGCAGGAGCGGACTTTGCTGG
TGTGAGAGTCTGAGTACAGCTTTCTAGCAACCTTCTGTTTCCTTTCACAGCATTGTCCTTGCTGTCCTCT
TGCTGATGGCTGCTAGATTTAATTTATTTGCTTCCATCCTTGATAACATTAGTGATTCTGATTTCAGTTT
TTCATTTGTTTTGCTTTTGTTTTTTTCCTCGTGTAACATTGGTGAAGGATCCAGGAATATGACAGAAAGG
TGGAATAAACATTAAATTTGTGCATTCTTTGGTAATTTTTTTGTTTTTTGTAACTACAAAGCTGGGAATT
CATCGTGACTGACTGACGATCTGCCTCGCGCGTTTCGGTGATGACGGTGAAAACCTCTGACACATGCAGC
TCCCGGAGACGGTCACAGCTTGTCTGTAAGCGGATGCCGGGAGCAGACAAGCCCGTCAGGGCGCGTCAGC
GGGTGTTGGCGGGTGTCGGGGCGCAGCCATGACCCAGTCACGTAGCGATAGCGGAGTGTATAATTCTTGA
AGACGAAAGGGCCTCGTGATACGCCTATTTTTATAGGTTAATGTCATGATAATAATGGTTTCTTAGACGT
CAGGTGGAACTTTTCGGGGAAATGTGCGCGGAACCCCTATTTGTTTATTTTTCTAAATACATTCAAATAT
GTATCCGCTCATGAGACAATAACCCTGATAAATGCTTCAATAATATTGAAAAAGGAAGAGTATGAGTATT
CAACATTTCCGTGTCGCCCTTATTCCCTTTTTTGCGGCATTTTGCCTTCCTGTTTTTGCTCACCCAGAAA
CGCTGGTGAAAGTAAAAGATGCTGAAGATCAGTTGGGTGCACGAGTGGGTTACATCGAACTGGATCTCAA
CAGCGGTAAGATCCTTGAGAGTTTTCGCCCCGAAGAACGTTTTCCAATGATGAGCACTTTTAAAGTTCTG
CTATGTGGCGCGGTATTATCCCGTGTTGACGCCGGGCAAGAGCAACTCGGTCGCCGCATACACTATTCTC
AGAATGACTTGGTTGAGTACTCACCAGTCACAGAAAAGCATCTTACGGATGGCATGACAGTAAGAGAATT
ATGCAGTGCTGCCATAACCATGAGTGATAACACTGCGGCCAACTTACTTCTGACAACGATCGGAGGACCG
AAGGAGCTAACCGCTTTTTTGCACAACATGGGGGATCATGTAACTCGCCTTGATCGTTGGGAACCGGAGC
TGAATGAAGCCATACCAAACGACGAGCGTGACACCACGATGCCTGCAGCAATGGCAACAACGTTGCGCAA
ACTATTAACTGGCGAACTACTTACTCTAGCTTCCCGGCAACAATTAATAGACTGGATGGAGGCGGATAAA
GTTGCAGGACCACTTCTGCGCTCGGCCCTTCCGGCTGGCTGGTTTATTGCTGATAAATCTGGAGCCGGTG
AGCGTGGGTCTCGCGGTATCATTGCAGCACTGGGGCCAGATGGTAAGCCCTCCCGTATCGTAGTTATCTA
CACGACGGGGAGTCAGGCAACTATGGATGAACGAAATAGACAGATCGCTGAGATAGGTGCCTCACTGATT
AAGCATTGGTAACTGTCAGACCAAGTTTACTCATATATACTTTAGATTGATTTAAAACTTCATTTTTAAT
TTAAAAGGATCTAGGTGAAGATCCTTTTTGATAATCTCATGACCAAAATCCCTTAACGTGAGTTTTCGTT
CCACTGAGCGTCAGACCCCGTAGAAAAGATCAAAGGATCTTCTTGAGATCCTTTTTTTCTGCGCGTAATC
TGCTGCTTGCAAACAAAAAAACCACCGCTACCAGCGGTGGTTTGTTTGCCGGATCAAGAGCTACCAACTC
TTTTTCCGAAGGTAACTGGCTTCAGCAGAGCGCAGATACCAAATACTGTCCTTCTAGTGTAGCCGTAGTT
AGGCCACCACTTCAAGAACTCTGTAGCACCGCCTACATACCTCGCTCTGCTAATCCTGTTACCAGTGGCT
GCTGCCAGTGGCGATAAGTCGTGTCTTACCGGGTTGGACTCAAGACGATAGTTACCGGATAAGGCGCAGC
GGTCGGGCTGAACGGGGGGTTCGTGCACACAGCCCAGCTTGGAGCGAACGACCTACACCGAACTGAGATA
CCTACAGCGTGAGCTATGAGAAAGCGCCACGCTTCCCGAAGGGAGAAAGGCGGACAGGTATCCGGTAAGC
GGCAGGGTCGGAACAGGAGAGCGCACGAGGGAGCTTCCAGGGGGAAACGCCTGGTATCTTTATAGTCCTG
TCGGGTTTCGCCACCTCTGACTTGAGCGTCGATTTTTGTGATGCTCGTCAGGGGGGCGGAGCCTATGGAA
AAACGCCAGCAACGCGGCCTTTTTACGGTTCCTGGCCTTTTGCTGGCCTTTTGCTCACATGTTCTTTCCT
GCGTTATCCCCTGATTCTGTGGATAACCGTATTACCGCCTTTGAGTGAGCTGATACCGCTCGCCGCAGCC
GAACGACAGAGCGCAGCGAGTCAGTGAGCGAGGAAGCGGAAGAGCGCCTGATGCGGTATTTTCTCCTTAC
GCATCTGTGCGGTATTTCACACCGCATAAATTCCGACACCATCGAATGGCGCAAAACCTTTCGCGGTATG
GCATGATAGCGCCCGGAAGAGAGTCAATTCAGGGTGGTGAATGTGAAACCAGTAACGTTATACGATGTCG
CAGAGTATGCCGGTGTCTCTTATCAGACCGTTTCCCGCGTGGTGAACCAGGCCAGCCACGTTTCTGCGAA
AACGCGGGAAAAAGTGGAAGCGGCGATGGCGGAGCTGAATTACATTCCCAACCGCGTGGCACAACAACTG
GCGGGCAAACAGTCGTTGCTGATTGGCGTTGCCACCTCCAGTCTGGCCATGCACGCGCCGTCGCAAATTG
TCGCGGCGATTAAATCTCGCGCCGATCAACTGGGTGCCAGCGTGGTGGTGTCGATGGTAGAACGAAGCGG
CGTCGAAGCCTGTAAAGCGGCGGTGCACAATCTTCTCGCGCAACGCGTCAGTGGGCTGATCATTAACTAT
CCGCTGGATGACCAGGATGCCATTGCTGTGGAAGCTGCCTGCACTAATGTTCCGGCGTTATTTCTTGATG
TCTCTGACCAGACACCCATCAACAGTATTATTTTCTCCCATGAAGACGGTACGCGACTGGGCGTGGAGCA
TCTGGTCGCATTGGGTCACCAGCAAATCGCGCTGTTAGCGGGCCCATTAAGTTCTGTCTCGGCGCGTCTG
CGTCTGGCTGGCTGGCATAAATATCTCACTCGCAATCAAATTCAGCCGATAGCGGAACGGGAAGGCGACT
GGAGTGCCATGTCCGGTTTTCAACAAACCATGCAAATGCTGAATGAGGGCATCGTTCCCACTGCGATGCT
GGTTGCCAACGATCAGATGGCGCTGGGCGCAATGCGCGCCATTACCGAGTCCGGGCTGCGCGTTGGTGCG
GATATCTCGGTAGTGGGATACGACGATACCGAAGACAGCTCATGTTATATCCCGCCGTTAACCACCATCA
AACAGGATTTTCGCCTGCTGGGGCAAACCAGCGTGGACCGCTTGCTGCAACTCTCTCAGGGCCAGGCGGT
GAAGGGCAATCAGCTGTTGCCCGTCTCACTGGTGAAAAGAAAAACCACCCTGGCGCCCAATACGCAAACC
GCCTCTCCCCGCGCGTTGGCCGATTCATTAATGCAGCTGGCACGACAGGTTTCCCGACTGGAAAGCGGGC
AGTGAGCGCAACGCAATTAATGTAAGTTAGCTCACTCATTAGGCACCCCAGGCTTTACACTTTATGCTTC
CGGCTCGTATGTTGTGTGGAATTGTGAGCGGATAACAATTTCACACAGGAAACAGCTATGACCATGATTA
CGGATTCACTGGCCGTCGTTTTACAACGTCGTGACTGGGAAAACCCTGGCGTTACCCAACTTAATCGCCT
TGCAGCACATCCCCCTTTCGCCAGCTGGCGTAATAGCGAAGAGGCCCGCACCGATCGCCCTTCCCAACAG
TTGCGCAGCCTGAATGGCGAATGGCGCTTTGCCTGGTTTCCGGCACCAGAAGCGGTGCCGGAAAGCTGGC
TGGAGTGCGATCTTCCTGAGGCCGATACTGTCGTCGTCCCCTCAAACTGGCAGATGCACGGTTACGATGC
GCCCATCTACACCAACGTGACCTATCCCATTACGGTCAATCCGCCGTTTGTTCCCACGGAGAATCCGACG
GGTTGTTACTCGCTCACATTTAATGTTGATGAAAGCTGGCTACAGGAAGGCCAGACGCGAATTATTTTTG
ATGGCGTTGGAATTAGCTTATCGACTGCACGGTGCACCAATGCTTCTGGCGTCAGGCAGCCATCGGAAGC
TGTGGTATGGCTGTGCAGGTCGTAAATCACTGCATAATTCGTGTCGCTCAAGGCG
